>Addgene plasmid #58942 | pEBG Jip3 (nterm) | depositor partial sequence | sequence record 91332 | Jip3
TCGAATTCCCCGGAACGAGCCGCGCTGGCGGCGGCGGCGGTAGCCGCGATGATGGAGATCCAGATGGACG
AGGGAGGAGGTGTGGTGGTGTACCAAGACGACTACTGCTCGGGCTCGGTCATGTCGGAGCGTGTGTCGGG
CCTGGCGGGCTCCATCTACCGCGAGTTCGAGCGCCTCATTCACTGCTATGACGAGGAGGTGGTCAAGGAG
CTCATGCCGCTGGTGGTGAACGTGCTGGAGAACCTTGACTCGGTGCTGAGCGAGAACCAGGAGCACGAGG
TGGAGCTGGAGCTCCTACGCGAGGACAACGAGCAGCTGCTCACGCAATACGAGCGCGAGAAGGCGCTGCG
CAAACAGGCCGAGGAGAAATTCATCGAATTTGAAGATGCCTTGGAACAAGAGAAGAAAGAACTCCAGATC
CAGGTAGAACATTATGAGTTTCAGACACGCCAGCTGGAGCTAAAGGCCAAAAACTATGCAGATCAGATTT
CCCGACTGGAGGAACGAGAATCGGAGATGAAGAAGGAATACAATGCCCTGCACCAGCGGCACACAGAGAT
GATCCAGACCTATGTGGAACACATTGAAAGATCCAAGATGCAGCAAGTTGGGGGTAGCGGCCAAACAGAA
AGCAGCCTGCCCGGGCGGAGCAGGAAGGAGCGTCCCACCTCTCTGAATGTCTTCCCCCTGGCTGATGGCA
TGGTACGTGCACAGATGGGGGGCAAGCTCGTGCCTGCGGGGGACCACTGGCACCTGAGTGACCTCGGCCA
GCTACAGTCCAGCTCCAGCTACCAGTGTCCAAACGATGAGATGTCTGAGTCAGGCCAGTCCTCAGCAGCT
GCAACACCCAGTACCACAGGGCCGCGACTCTAGAGTGAGGGTCCCCACCTGGGACCCTTGAGAGTATCAG
GTCTCCCACGTGGGAGACAAGAAATCCCTGTTTAATATTTAAACAGCAGTGTTCCCCATCTGGGTCCTTG
CACCCCTCACTCTGGCCTCAGC
