>Addgene plasmid #58942 | pEBG Jip3 (nterm) | addgene partial sequence | sequence record 94893 | pEBG-R 5'-tcgggagtcaaaccatgtc-3'
AATTCGTGGGACCCCAGGGCCATGCCTCCCAGCTCTGGCCACCTCTGCTTGTCCAGGGGCCTCACAGCCA
AGGGGATGCAGGGGCCGCTGTGCAGTCGGCTGAGGCCAGAGTGAGGGGTGCAAGGACCCAGATGGGGAAC
ACTGCTGTTTAAATATTAAACAGGGATTTCTTGTCTCCCACGTGGGAGACCTGATACTCTCAAGGGTCCC
AGGTGGGGACCCTCACTCTAGAGTCGCGGCCCTGTGGTACTGGGTGTTGCAGCTGCTGAGGACTGGCCTG
ACTCAGACATCTCATCGTTTGGACACTGGTAGCTGGAGCTGGACTGTAGCTGGCCGAGGTCACTCAGGTG
CCAGTGGTCCCCCGCAGGCACGAGCTTGCCCCCCATCTGTGCACGTACCATGCCATCAGCCAGGGGGAAG
ACATTCAGAGAGGTGGGACGCTCCTTCCTGCTCCGCCCGGGCAGGCTGCTTTCTGTTTGGCCGCTACCCC
CAACTTGCTGCATCTTGGATCTTTCAATGTGTTCCACATAGGTCTGGATCATCTCTGTGTGCCGCTGGTG
CAGGGCATTGTATTCCTTCTTCATCTCCGATTCTCGTTCCTCCAGTCGGGAAATCTGATCTGCATAGTTT
TTGGCCTTTAGCTCCAGCTGGCGTGTCTGAAACTCATAATGTTCTACCTGGATCTGGAGTTCTTTCTTCT
CTTGTTCCAAGGCATCTTCAAATTCGATGAATTTCTCCTCGGCCTGTTTGCGCAGCGCCTTCTCGCGCTC
GTATTGCGTGAGCAGCTGCTCGTTGTCCTCGCGTAGGAGCTCCAGCTCCACCTCGTGCTCCTGGTTCTCG
CTCAGCACCGAGTCAAGG
