>Addgene plasmid #58942 | pEBG Jip3 (nterm) | addgene partial sequence | sequence record 94894 | GST-F 5'-TGGTGATCATGTAACCCATCC-3'
ACCGTATATAAGTGCAGTAGTCGCCGTGAACGTTCTTTTTCGCAACGGGTTTGCCGCCAGAACACAGGTA
AGTGCCGTGTGTGGTTCCCGCGGGCCTGGCCTCTTTACGGGTTATGGCCCTTGCGTGCCTTGAATTACTT
CCACCTGGCTGCAGTACGTGATTCTTGATCCCGAGCTTCGGGTTGGAAGTGGGTGGGAGAGTTCGAGGCC
TTGCGCTTAAGGAGCCCCTTCGCCTCGTGCTTGAGTTGAGGCCTGGCCTGGGCGCTGGGGCCGCCGCGTG
CGAATCTGGTGGCACCTTCGCGCCTGTCTCGCTGCTTTCGATAAGTCTCTAGCCATTTAAAATTTTTGAT
GACCTGCTGCGACGCTTTTTTTCTGGCAAGATAGTCTTGTAAATGCGGGCCAAGATCTGCACACTGGTAT
TTCGGTTTTTGGGGCCGCGGGCGGCGACGGGGCCCGTGCGTCCCAGCGCACATGTTCGGCGAGGCGGGGC
CTGCGAGCGCGGCCACCGAGAATCGGACGGGGGTAGTCTCAAGCTGGCCGGCCTGCTCTGGTGCCTGGCC
TCGCGCCGCCGTGTATCGCCCCGCCCTGGGCGGCAAGGCTGGCCCGGTCGGCACCAGTTGCGTGAGCGGA
AAGATGGCCGCTTCCCGGCCCTGCTGCAGGGAGCTCAAAATGGAGGACGCGGCGCTCGGGAGAGCGGGCG
GGTGAGTCACCCACACAAAG
