[The description below was written by a language model from this plasmid's Addgene catalogue record.]
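Description:
pEBG Jip3 (nterm) is a mammalian expression plasmid built on the pEBG backbone, a vector designed to produce glutathione S-transferase (GST) fusion proteins in cultured mammalian cells. The backbone is about 6 kb and the complete construct about 6.8 kb. It is maintained in E. coli as a high-copy plasmid under ampicillin selection. The record does not name the promoter driving expression, the origin of replication, or any mammalian selection marker, and no feature table is available to confirm them.

The insert is an 810 bp fragment of mouse Mapk8ip3, which encodes JIP3 (JNK-interacting protein 3, also known as JSAP1 or Syd2), a neuronal scaffold protein. It was cloned between BamHI and NotI sites, both of which are preserved. The recorded mutation is a deletion of everything from residue 271 onward, so only the amino-terminal portion of roughly 270 residues remains, consistent with the insert size. This fragment is fused in frame behind the GST tag supplied by the backbone, which places GST at the N terminus of the expressed protein.

The stated purpose is that the protein interacts with a MAPK signalling module. A GST-tagged truncation of this kind is typically expressed in transfected cells and recovered on glutathione affinity resin, so that co-purifying partners such as kinases of the pathway can be detected. Comparing it with other JIP3 fragments would allow binding regions to be mapped to particular parts of the scaffold, although the record itself does not detail specific experiments.
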