Addgene plasmid #58942: pEBG Jip3 (nterm)
Purpose: interacts with MAPK signaling module
Depositing lab: Roger Davis. Depositing organization: University of Massachusetts, Worcester. Publication: Interaction of a mitogen-activated protein kinase signaling module with the neuronal protein JIP3. Kelkar N, Gupta S, Dickens M, Davis RJ. Mol Cell Biol. 2000 Feb;20(3):1030-43. PubMed 10629060.
Backbone
  Vector backbone: pEBG
  Backbone size w/o insert (bp): 6000
  Total vector size (bp): 6810
  Vector type: Mammalian Expression
Growth in bacteria
  Bacterial resistance: Ampicillin, 100 μg/mL
  Growth temperature: 37°C
  Growth strain: Top10
  Copy number: High Copy
Gene/Insert
  Gene/Insert name: mitogen-activated protein kinase 8 interacting protein 3 (alt names: Jip3; Mapk8ip3)
  Species: M. musculus (mouse)
  Insert size (bp): 810
  Mutation: deleted aa 271-1817
  GenBank ID: AF178636
  Entrez Gene: Mapk8ip3 (a.k.a. D17Wsu15e, JIP-3, JSAP1, JSAP1a, JSAP1b, JSAP1c, JSAP1d, Jip3, Syd2, mKIAA1066)
  Tag / fusion protein: GST (N terminal on backbone)
  Cloning method: Restriction Enzyme; 5′ cloning site BamHI (not destroyed); 3′ cloning site Not1 (not destroyed)
  Sequencing primers: 5′ Gex 5'; 3′ Gex 3'
Terms and licenses: Academic/Nonprofit Terms; Industry Terms: Not Available to Industry
How to cite: pEBG Jip3 (nterm) was a gift from Roger Davis (Addgene plasmid # 58942 ; http://n2t.net/addgene:58942 ; RRID:Addgene_58942)
